Addgene plasmid #224164: AiP12447 - pAAV-AiE0617h-minBG-SYFP2-WPRE3-BGHpA (Alias: CN2447)
Purpose: AiE0617h is an enhancer sequence, designed to drive AAV-mediated transgene expression in D2 MSN subtypes (note Olf bulb)
Depositing lab: Allen Institute for Brain Science & Jonathan Ting. Depositing organization: Allen Institute. Publication: Enhancer AAV toolbox for accessing and perturbing striatal cell types and circuits. Hunker AC, Wirthlin ME, Gill G, Johansen NJ, Hooper M, Omstead V, Vargas S, Lerma MN, Taskin N, Weed N, Laird WD, Bishaw YM, Bendrick JL, Gore BB, Ben-Simon Y, Opitz-Araya X, Martinez RA, Way SW, Thyagarajan B, Otto S, Sanchez REA, Alexander JR, Amaya A, Amster A, Arbuckle J, Ayala A, Baker PM, Barcelli T, Barta S, Bertagnolli D, Bielstein C, Bishwakarma P, Bowlus J, Boyer G, Brouner K, Casian B, Casper T, Chakka AB, Chakrabarty R, Chong P, Clark M, Colbert K, Daniel S, Dawe T, Departee M, DiValentin P, Donadio NP, Dotson NI, Dwivedi D, Egdorf T, Fliss T, Gary A, Goldy J, Grasso C, Groce EL, Gudsnuk K, Han W, Haradon Z, Hastings S, Helback O, Ho WV, Huang C, Johnson T, Jones DL, Juneau Z, Kenney J, Leibly M, Li S, Liang E, Loeffler H, Lusk NA, Madigan Z, Malloy J, Malone J, McCue R, Melchor J, Mich JK, Moosman S, Morin E, Naidoo R, Newman D, Ngo K, Nguyen K, Oster AL, Ouellette B, Oyama AA, Pena N, Pham T, Phillips E, Pom C, Potekhina L, Ransford S, Ray PL, Reding M, Rette DF, Reynoldson C, Rimorin C, Sigler AR, Rocha DB, Ronellenfitch K, Ruiz A, Sawyer L, Sevigny JP, Shapovalova NV, Shepard N, Shulga L, Soliman S, Staats B, Taormina MJ, Tieu M, Wang Y, Wilkes J, Wood T, Zhou T, Williford A, Dee N, Mollenkopf T, Ng L, Esposito L, Kalmbach BE, Yao S, Ariza J, Collman F, Mufti S, Smith K, Waters J, Ersing I, Patrick M, Zeng H, Lein ES, Kojima Y, Horwitz G, Owen SF, Levi BP, Daigle TL, Tasic B, Bakken TE, Ting JT. Neuron. 2025 May 21;113(10):1507-1524.e17. doi: 10.1016/j.neuron.2025.04.035. PubMed 40403704.
Backbone
  Vector backbone: rAAV
  Vector type: AAV
Growth in bacteria
  Bacterial resistance: Ampicillin, 100 μg/mL
  Growth temperature: 30°C
  Growth strain: NEB Stable
  Copy number: High Copy
Gene/Insert
  Gene/Insert name: SYFP2
  Species: Synthetic
  Cloning method: Restriction Enzyme; 5′ cloning site unknown (unknown if destroyed)
Terms and licenses: Academic/Nonprofit Terms; Industry Terms: Not Available to Industry
Depositor comments: Allen Institute plasmid alias: CN2447 . This work supported by NIH BRAIN Initiative grant UF1MH128339.
How to cite: AiP12447 - pAAV-AiE0617h-minBG-SYFP2-WPRE3-BGHpA (Alias: CN2447) was a gift from Allen Institute for Brain Science & Jonathan Ting (Addgene plasmid # 224164 ; http://n2t.net/addgene:224164 ; RRID:Addgene_224164)
