[The description below was written by a language model from this plasmid's Addgene catalogue record and pLannotate feature annotations shown in this document.]
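Description:
AiP12447 - pAAV-AiE0617h-minBG-SYFP2-WPRE3-BGHpA (alias CN2447) is a recombinant AAV transfer plasmid of about 5 kb, built as an enhancer-driven fluorescent reporter for labelling specific striatal neuron types. It is maintained in E. coli as a high-copy plasmid through a ColE1/pUC-type origin and selected with ampicillin via the β-lactamase gene and its own promoter. The backbone also carries an f1 phage origin and small remnants of the pBR322 bom and rop regions. The expression cassette is flanked by AAV2 inverted terminal repeats, which are the cis elements needed for replication and packaging of the genome into AAV particles. The automated annotation finds the 3′ ITR intact but only short fragments at the 5′ end, which may reflect how poorly these structured repeats sequence and annotate rather than a real truncation.

Between the ITRs, the construct name indicates that the AiE0617h enhancer sits upstream of a minimal beta-globin promoter (minBG). Neither element is called in the feature table, but the unannotated stretch before the coding sequence is where they would lie. The minimal promoter has little activity alone, so expression depends on the cell-type selectivity of the enhancer, which according to the record was designed to drive transgene expression in D2 medium spiny neuron subtypes, with a note flagging the olfactory bulb. The payload is SYFP2, a rapidly maturing monomeric yellow fluorescent protein derived from Aequorea victoria. It is followed by WPRE3, a shortened woodchuck hepatitis virus posttranscriptional element (annotated as two WPRE fragments) that boosts transcript expression while saving packaging space, and by the bovine growth hormone polyadenylation signal. The plasmid belongs to an enhancer AAV toolbox for accessing striatal cell types and circuits, in which it serves to produce virus for visualising the targeted population and assessing enhancer specificity.
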