Features (pLannotate 1.2.2; 14 found; start..end, strand, type, name):
     12..39      +  repeat_region  AAV2 ITR (fragment): inverted terminal repeat of adeno-associated virus serotype 2 inverted
     68..95      +  repeat_region  AAV2 ITR (fragment): inverted terminal repeat of adeno-associated virus serotype 2 inverted
    981..1697    +  CDS            SYFP2: SYFP2 is a basic (constitutively fluorescent) yellow fluorescent protein published in 2006, derived from Aequorea victoria. It is reported to be a very rapidly-maturing monomer with moderate acid sensitivity.
   1737..1894    +  misc_feature   WPRE (fragment): woodchuck hepatitis virus posttranscriptional regulatory element
   1900..1980    +  misc_feature   WPRE (fragment): woodchuck hepatitis virus posttranscriptional regulatory element
   1997..2108    +  polyA_signal   bGH poly(A) signal: bovine growth hormone polyadenylation signal
   2226..2366    +  repeat_region  AAV2 ITR: inverted terminal repeat of adeno-associated virus serotype 2 inverted
   2371..2422    -  misc_feature   bom (fragment): basis of mobility region from pBR322
   2441..2896    +  rep_origin     f1 ori (sequence partly withheld): f1 bacteriophage origin of replication; arrow indicates direction of (+) strand synthesis
   2897..2946    -  misc_feature   bom (fragment): basis of mobility region from pBR322
   3048..3083    -  CDS            rop (fragment): Rop protein, which maintains plasmids at low copy number; rop
   3178..3282    +  promoter       AmpR promoter: bla
   3283..4143    +  CDS            AmpR: β-lactamase; bla; confers resistance to ampicillin, carbenicillin, and related antibiotics
   4314..4902    +  rep_origin     ori: high-copy-number ColE1/pMB1/pBR322/pUC origin of replication
>Addgene plasmid #224164 | AiP12447 - pAAV-AiE0617h-minBG-SYFP2-WPRE3-BGHpA (Alias: CN2447) | addgene full sequence | sequence record 446895 | Addgene NGS Result
CCTGCAGGCAGCTGCGCGCTCGCTCGCTCACTGAGGCCGCCCGGGCGTCGGGCGACCTTTGGTCGCCCGG
CCTCAGTGAGCGAGCGAGCGCGCAGAGAGGGAGTGGCCAACTCCATCACTAGGGGTTCCTGCGGCCGCAC
GCGTAAACAAGAACCCGGGGGAATCCAACTGCTCAGCATGTGGGAAGGGCTCTGCGCAGCCCGCCCCTGC
TCCTGGGGCCGCAGGGAAAAGTGGGTGAGGCCAGCACTCTGTGCCTGGGATGCCACTGCTGTCCTGCGAT
GTTGTGCTGCTCCCCCGCATGGCTGCTGCTACGGGCTCTTGCCACAGCTGGACACCCTCCCCTGAGCTCC
AGTGCCGGACAACTGTTTTCTGAGCATGCTAAGCAATGACCCTCTGCTGACGGGAGAAGTTACTTTAGAG
GGGACAGAACTTAGGAAGACCCAGGTGTGCTGTGAGGCAAGTGGCTCCCTCCCTGACCCTTACTGCTCAG
TGTGCAAGGTTACCACCTTCTCCTCCTCCCCACACCCATCCCCCCTCTCTCCCAAGGTGCCCCTCATTGC
TGCTGTCACTCATCATTAGCAGTCACTGTCATTGTTAGGACAGCCCCTGTCAGGCTGCAGAGCCAAGGGA
GGGGGCAGGAGAATGTCAGATGACTCACACAACCTCAAAAGAGGGGGATGGACACACAACACAGAACCTA
GCTACAAGAAGCACCTCGTGAGACTCTGGTTCAACCCTTTCTTTTTCCAGAGAAGAAAGAGCAGCTTAGC
AGAGTTTCCTGACAAGTCCCTCTGCTTCCCACTAGTCAGGCTTGGAGGGAGGCTGGCCTAGGAGAAAGGC
CAGGCCAGGAAGTCAGCATGAGGCTGGGCAGGTGACAGGTGGAGCTCGGGCTGGGCATAAAAGTCAGGGC
AGAGCCATCTATTGCTTACATTTGCTTCTGGGATCCAGATCTTTCGAAGCTAGCGCTACCGGTCGCCACC
ATGGTGAGCAAGGGCGAGGAGCTGTTCACCGGGGTGGTGCCCATCCTGGTCGAGCTGGACGGCGACGTAA
ACGGCCACAAGTTCAGCGTGTCCGGCGAGGGCGAGGGCGATGCCACCTACGGCAAGCTGACCCTGAAGCT
GATCTGCACCACCGGCAAGCTGCCCGTGCCCTGGCCCACCCTCGTGACCACCCTGGGCTACGGCGTGCAG
TGCTTCGCCCGCTACCCCGACCACATGAAGCAGCACGACTTCTTCAAGTCCGCCATGCCCGAAGGCTACG
TCCAGGAGCGCACCATCTTCTTCAAGGACGACGGCAACTACAAGACCCGCGCCGAGGTGAAGTTCGAGGG
CGACACCCTGGTGAACCGCATCGAGCTGAAGGGCATCGACTTCAAGGAGGACGGCAACATCCTGGGGCAC
AAGCTGGAGTACAACTACAACAGCCACAACGTCTATATCACCGCCGACAAGCAGAAGAACGGCATCAAGG
CCAACTTCAAGATCCGCCACAACATCGAGGACGGCGGCGTGCAGCTCGCCGACCACTACCAGCAGAACAC
CCCCATCGGCGACGGCCCCGTGCTGCTGCCCGACAACCACTACCTGAGCTACCAGTCCAAGCTGAGCAAA
GACCCCAACGAGAAGCGCGATCACATGGTCCTGCTGGAGTTCGTGACCGCCGCCGGGATCACTCTCGGCA
TGGACGAGCTGTACAAGTAAGTCGACGGCGCGCCGCGGCCGCGAATTCGATATCATAATCAACCTCTGGA
TTACAAAATTTGTGAAAGATTGACTGGTATTCTTAACTATGTTGCTCCTTTTACGCTATGTGGATACGCT
GCTTTAATGCCTTTGTATCATGCTATTGCTTCCCGTATGGCTTTCATTTTCTCCTCCTTGTATAAATCCT
GGTTAGTTCTTGCCACGGCGGAACTCATCGCCGCCTGCCTTGCCCGCTGCTGGACAGGGGCTCGGCTGTT
GGGCACTGACAATTCCGTGGCTCGAGAGATCTTCGACTGTGCCTTCTAGTTGCCAGCCATCTGTTGTTTG
CCCCTCCCCCGTGCCTTCCTTGACCCTGGAAGGTGCCACTCCCACTGTCCTTTCCTAATAAAATGAGGAA
ATTGCATCGCATTGTCTGAGTAGGTGTCATTCTATTCTGGGGGGTGGGGTGGGGCAGGACAGCAAGGGGG
AGGATTGGGAAGACAATAGCAGGCATGAGATCTCACGTGCGGACCGAGCGGCCGCAGGAACCCCTAGTGA
TGGAGTTGGCCACTCCCTCTCTGCGCGCTCGCTCGCTCACTGAGGCCGGGCGACCAAAGGTCGCCCGACG
CCCGGGCTTTGCCCGGGCGGCCTCAGTGAGCGAGCGAGCGCGCAGCTGCCTGCAGGGGCGCCTGATGCGG
TATTTTCTCCTTACGCATCTGTGCGGTATTTCACACCGCATA
[95 nt withheld, positions 2423-2517]
T
[46 nt withheld, positions 2519-2564]
C
[141 nt withheld, positions 2566-2706]
CCTTTGACGTTGGAGTCCACGTTCTTT
[37 nt withheld, positions 2734-2770]
ACTCTATCTCGGGCTATTCTTTTGATTTATAAGGGATTTTGCCGATTTCGGTCTATTGGTTAAAAAATGA
GCTGATTTAACAAAAATTTAACGCGAATTTTAACAAAATATTAACGTTTACAATTTTATGGTGCACTCTC
AGTACAATCTGCTCTGATGCCGCATAGTTAAGCCAGCCCCGACACCCGCCAACACCCGCTGACGCGCCCT
GACGGGCTTGTCTGCTCCCGGCATCCGCTTACAGACAAGCTGTGACCGTCTCCGGGAGCTGCATGTGTCA
GAGGTTTTCACCGTCATCACCGAAACGCGCGAGACGAAAGGGCCTCGTGATACGCCTATTTTTATAGGTT
AATGTCATGATAATAATGGTTTCTTAGACGTCAGGTGGCACTTTTCGGGGAAATGTGCGCGGAACCCCTA
TTTGTTTATTTTTCTAAATACATTCAAATATGTATCCGCTCATGAGACAATAACCCTGATAAATGCTTCA
ATAATATTGAAAAAGGAAGAGTATGAGTATTCAACATTTCCGTGTCGCCCTTATTCCCTTTTTTGCGGCA
TTTTGCCTTCCTGTTTTTGCTCACCCAGAAACGCTGGTGAAAGTAAAAGATGCTGAAGATCAGTTGGGTG
CACGAGTGGGTTACATCGAACTGGATCTCAACAGCGGTAAGATCCTTGAGAGTTTTCGCCCCGAAGAACG
TTTTCCAATGATGAGCACTTTTAAAGTTCTGCTATGTGGCGCGGTATTATCCCGTATTGACGCCGGGCAA
GAGCAACTCGGTCGCCGCATACACTATTCTCAGAATGACTTGGTTGAGTACTCACCAGTCACAGAAAAGC
ATCTTACGGATGGCATGACAGTAAGAGAATTATGCAGTGCTGCCATAACCATGAGTGATAACACTGCGGC
CAACTTACTTCTGACAACGATCGGAGGACCGAAGGAGCTAACCGCTTTTTTGCACAACATGGGGGATCAT
GTAACTCGCCTTGATCGTTGGGAACCGGAGCTGAATGAAGCCATACCAAACGACGAGCGTGACACCACGA
TGCCTGTAGCAATGGCAACAACGTTGCGCAAACTATTAACTGGCGAACTACTTACTCTAGCTTCCCGGCA
ACAATTAATAGACTGGATGGAGGCGGATAAAGTTGCAGGACCACTTCTGCGCTCGGCCCTTCCGGCTGGC
TGGTTTATTGCTGATAAATCTGGAGCCGGTGAGCGTGGGTCTCGCGGTATCATTGCAGCACTGGGGCCAG
ATGGTAAGCCCTCCCGTATCGTAGTTATCTACACGACGGGGAGTCAGGCAACTATGGATGAACGAAATAG
ACAGATCGCTGAGATAGGTGCCTCACTGATTAAGCATTGGTAACTGTCAGACCAAGTTTACTCATATATA
CTTTAGATTGATTTAAAACTTCATTTTTAATTTAAAAGGATCTAGGTGAAGATCCTTTTTGATAATCTCA
TGACCAAAATCCCTTAACGTGAGTTTTCGTTCCACTGAGCGTCAGACCCCGTAGAAAAGATCAAAGGATC
TTCTTGAGATCCTTTTTTTCTGCGCGTAATCTGCTGCTTGCAAACAAAAAAACCACCGCTACCAGCGGTG
GTTTGTTTGCCGGATCAAGAGCTACCAACTCTTTTTCCGAAGGTAACTGGCTTCAGCAGAGCGCAGATAC
CAAATACTGTTCTTCTAGTGTAGCCGTAGTTAGGCCACCACTTCAAGAACTCTGTAGCACCGCCTACATA
CCTCGCTCTGCTAATCCTGTTACCAGTGGCTGCTGCCAGTGGCGATAAGTCGTGTCTTACCGGGTTGGAC
TCAAGACGATAGTTACCGGATAAGGCGCAGCGGTCGGGCTGAACGGGGGGTTCGTGCACACAGCCCAGCT
TGGAGCGAACGACCTACACCGAACTGAGATACCTACAGCGTGAGCTATGAGAAAGCGCCACGCTTCCCGA
AGGGAGAAAGGCGGACAGGTATCCGGTAAGCGGCAGGGTCGGAACAGGAGAGCGCACGAGGGAGCTTCCA
GGGGGAAACGCCTGGTATCTTTATAGTCCTGTCGGGTTTCGCCACCTCTGACTTGAGCGTCGATTTTTGT
GATGCTCGTCAGGGGGGCGGAGCCTATGGAAAAACGCCAGCAACGCGGCCTTTTTACGGTTCCTGGCCTT
TTGCTGGCCTTTTGCTCACATGT
